>Addgene plasmid #244791 | CL20_mEGFP_Vidr_024 | addgene full sequence | sequence record 488253 | Addgene NGS Result
TTGAGATCCTTTTTTTCTGCGCGTAATCTGCTGCTTGCAAACAAAAAAACCACCGCTACCAGCGGTGGTT
TGTTTGCCGGATCAAGAGCTACCAACTCTTTTTCCGAAGGTAACTGGCTTCAGCAGAGCGCAGATACCAA
ATACTGTTCTTCTAGTGTAGCCGTAGTTAGGCCACCACTTCAAGAACTCTGTAGCACCGCCTACATACCT
CGCTCTGCTAATCCTGTTACCAGTGGCTGCTGCCAGTGGCGATAAGTCGTGTCTTACCGGGTTGGACTCA
AGACGATAGTTACCGGATAAGGCGCAGCGGTCGGGCTGAACGGGGGGTTCGTGCACACAGCCCAGCTTGG
AGCGAACGACCTACACCGAACTGAGATACCTACAGCGTGAGCTATGAGAAAGCGCCACGCTTCCCGAAGG
GAGAAAGGCGGACAGGTATCCGGTAAGCGGCAGGGTCGGAACAGGAGAGCGCACGAGGGAGCTTCCAGGG
GGAAACGCCTGGTATCTTTATAGTCCTGTCGGGTTTCGCCACCTCTGACTTGAGCGTCGATTTTTGTGAT
GCTCGTCAGGGGGGCGGAGCCTATGGAAAAACGCCAGCAACGCGGCCTTTTTACGGTTCCTGGCCTTTTG
CTGGCCTTTTGCTCACATGTTCTTTCCTGCGTTATCCCCTGATTCTGTGGATAACCGTATTACCGCCTTT
GAGTGAGCTGATACCGCTCGCCGCAGCCGAACGACCGAGCGCAGCGAGTCAGTGAGCGAGGAAGCGGAAG
AGCGCCCAATACGCAAACCGCCTCTCCCCGCGCGTTGGCCGATTCATTAATGCAGCGGATCCAGACATGA
TAAGATACATTGATGAGTTTGGACAAACCACAACTAGAATGCAGTGAAAAAAATGCTTTATTTGTGAAAT
TTGTGATGCTATTGCTTTATTTGTAACCATTATAAGCTGCAATAAACAAGTTAGCTTTTTGCAAAAGCCT
AGGCCTCCAAAAAAGCCTCCTCACTACTTCTGGAATAGCTCAGAGGCCGAGGCGGCCTCGGCCTCTGCAT
AAATAAAAAAAATTAGTCAGCCATGGGGCGGAGAATGGGCGGAACTGGGCGGAGTTAGGGGCGGGATGGG
CGGAGTTAGGGGCGGGACTATGGTTGCTGACTAATTGAGATGCGGATCCGCTGGCACGACAGGTTTCCCG
ACTGGAAAGCGGGCAGTGAGCGCAACGCAATTAATGTGAGTTAGCTCACTCATTAGGCACCCCAGGCTTT
ACACTTTATGCTTCCGGCTCGTATGTTGTGTGGAATTGTGAGCGGATAACAATTTCACACAGGAAACAGC
TATGACCATGATTACGCCAAGCTTGGGCTGCAGGTCGAGGGATCTCCATAAGAGAAGAGGGACAGCTATG
ACTGGGAGTAGTCAGGAGAGGAGGAAAAATCTGGCTAGTAAAACATGTAAGGAAAATTTTAGGGATGTTA
AAGAAAAAAATAACACAAAACAAAATATAAAAAAAATCTAACCTCAAGTCAAGGCTTTTCTATGGAATAA
GGAATGGACAGCAGGGGGCTGTTTCATATACTGATGACCTCTTTATAGCCAACCTTTGTTCATGGCAGCC
AGCATATGGGCATATGTTGCCAAACTCTAAACCAAATACTCATTCTGATGTTTTAAATGATTTGCCCTCC
CATATGTCCTTCCGAGTGAGAGACACAAAAAATTCCAACACACTATTGCAATGAAAATAAATTTCCTTTA
TTAGCCAGAAGTCAGATGCTCAAGGGGCTTCATGATGTCCCCATAATTTTTGGCAGAGGGAAAAAGATCT
GCTAGCTCGAGCAGCTGAAGCTTTATTGAGGCTTAAGCAGTGGGTTCCCTAGTTAGCCAGAGAGCTCCCA
GGCTCAGATCTGGTCTAACCAGAGAGACCCAGTACAGGCAAAAAGCAGATCTTGTCTTCTTTGGGAGTGA
ATTAGCCCTTCCAGTCCCCCCTTTTCTTTTAAAAAGTGGCTAAGATCTACAGCTGCCTTGTAAGTCATTG
GTCTTAAAGGTACCGTAATCTTATCTAGAACCGGTTCAGTGGGAAACAGATGGCGGCTGCTTTTTTGATG
GAAGCAGTTGTACCCCCTCGTCTTGGTGGGTGTCCTCAGTTTTACGAACTGGAGTCAACTGGGGTGTACG
TAATCCTTCCAAACGCTCTTCATGTTTCTCCAAATTCGGTTTACGCGATTTTTCACTCTTATGAATTGGG
GGAAACATCGGACGTTGATTTTTGCAAGAGCCTTGACAGTTCGGATTGCGAGGCTCCTCATGAACCAATT
TTGAGCGGCGGGCTGCCATCAAGTCATGTAACTCTTGACTGGCACGCATGTTGCCCGCAGGCATAGACTG
CAAGTGTCCTTGAGGCACTTGGGAAACCAGGTTTTCACTCGCATGCGGAACCACACTTGCCTGCCCGTCA
GGCAGAAGGACGACGGCTGCACACACTTGCGGTTGCGTCTCACTCTTCGTAGCCATACCTGGTTCGAACT
CGTTTACAACCTCTTCCATTAAGCACAGTTTGCGAGGATCTTGACTGACAGATACGCGGGGATGTAAGGA
ACTTTTCGATGTCCCTGGAGCTTCGAATCCATGCATATCCTCTGAAGTCGCCTGTAAATTGGCTAACATA
CAGGTCTCCAGAGGTACACGGCATTGCGGCACGGCTTCACGAGTCTCCCCCGCCTTACTGCTCTGTGCTC
CAAGGCTACGGCTTTGCTGAGTGCTGCCCGTAAGTGAGTAAGTAAGGGGCTTAGAAGGCCAACGCCCTTC
CTGACCGGCGGGAGGTGGTTTAAGGGGTCCGTGGTCGTTCCATGAGGGAATCCCACGCGGTGCGCGTTGA
AATTGCTTCCAAGCCGGGGACGAGGCCAATAAACTCTCGGGCATATGATCCGATGCTTTCGTCAGAACCT
GTTTGCGAAGCGAAGCCATAGGGGGCTTACGTAAAAACATGTCAACCTCTACCTCGGAGCCTGCCCCGGA
CTCACAAGTAGCACTTGACCGGGAAGCGGCCGCACTTCCCCCGGAGCCTCCGCTTCCGCCCTTGTACAGC
TCGTCCATGCCGAGAGTGATCCCGGCGGCGGTCACGAACTCCAGCAGGACCATGTGATCGCGCTTCTCGT
TGGGGTCTTTGCTCAGCTTGGACTGGGTGCTCAGGTAGTGGTTGTCGGGCAGCAGCACGGGGCCGTCGCC
GATGGGGGTGTTCTGCTGGTAGTGGTCGGCGAGCTGCACGCTGCCGTCCTCGATGTTGTGGCGGATCTTG
AAGTTCACCTTGATGCCGTTCTTCTGCTTGTCGGCCATGATATAGACGTTGTGGCTGTTGTAGTTGTACT
CCAGCTTGTGCCCCAGGATGTTGCCGTCCTCCTTGAAGTCGATGCCCTTCAGCTCGATGCGGTTCACCAG
GGTGTCGCCCTCGAACTTCACCTCGGCGCGGGTCTTGTAGTTGCCGTCGTCCTTGAAGAAGATGGTGCGC
TCCTGGACGTAGCCTTCGGGCATGGCGGACTTGAAGAAGTCGTGCTGCTTCATGTGGTCGGGGTAGCGGC
TGAAGCACTGCACGCCGTAGGTCAGGGTGGTCACGAGGGTGGGCCAGGGCACGGGCAGCTTGCCGGTGGT
GCAGATGAACTTCAGGGTCAGCTTGCCGTAGGTGGCATCGCCCTCGCCCTCGCCGGACACGCTGAACTTG
TGGCCGTTTACGTCGCCGTCCAGCTCGACCAGGATGGGCACCACCCCGGTGAACAGCTCCTCGCCCTTGC
TCACCATGGTGGCGACCGGTGGATCCCGGGCCCGCGGTACCGTCGACTGCAGAATTCGGTTCACTAAACG
AGCCCGGTTCACTAAACGAGCTCTGCTTATATAGACCTCCCACCGTACACGCCTACCGCCCATTTGCGTC
AATGGGGCGGAGTTGTTACGACATTTTGGAAAGTCCCGTTGATTTTGGTGCCAAAACAAACTCCCATTGA
CGTCAATGGGGTGGAGACTTGGAAATCCCCGTGAGTCAAACCGCTATCCACGCCCATTGATGTACTGCCA
AAACCGCATCACCATGGTAATAGCGATGACTAATACGTAGATGTACTGCCAAGTAGGAAAGTCCCATAAG
GTCATGTACTGGGCATAATGCCAGGCGGGCCATTTACCGTCATTGACGTCAATAGGGGGCGTACTTGGCA
TATGATACACTTGATGTACTGCCAAGTGGGCAGTTTACCGTAAATACTCCACCCATTGACGTCAATGGAA
AGTCCCTATTGGCGTTACTATGGGAACATACGTCATTATTGACGTCAATGGGCGGGGGTCGTTGGGCGGT
CAGCCAGGCGGGCCATTTACCGTAAGTTATGTAACGCGGAACTCCATATATGGGCTATGAACTAATGACC
CCGTAATTGATTACTATTAATAACTAGCACGCGTTCGAAGCTTGAGCTCGGTCCCCTCGGGGTTGGGAGG
TGGGTCTGAAACGATAATGGTGAATATCCCTGCCTAACTCTATTCACTATAGAAAGTACAGCAAAAACTA
TTCTTAAACCTACCAAGCCTCCTACTATCATTATGAATAATTTTATATACCACAGCCAATTTGTTATGTT
AAACCAATTCCACAAACTTGCCCATTTATCTAATTCCAATAATTCTTGTTCATTCTTTTCTTGCTGGTTT
TGCGATTCTTCAATTAAGGAGTGTATTAAGCTTGTGTAATTGTTAATTTCTCTGTCCCACTCCATCCAGG
TCGTGTGATTCCAAATCTGTTCCAGAGATTTATTACTCCAACTAGCATTCCAAGGCACAGCAGTGGTGCA
AATGAGTTTTCCAGAGCAACCCCAAATCCCCAGGAGCTGTTGATCCTTTAGGTATCTTTCCACAGCCAGG
ATTCTTGCCTGGAGCTGCTTGATGCCCCAGACTGTGAGTTGCAACAGATGCTGTTGCGCCTCAATAGCCC
TCAGCAAATTGTTCTGCTGCTGCACTATACCAGACAATAATTGTCTGGCCTGTACCGTCAGCGTCATTGA
CGCTGCGCCCATAGTGCTTCCTGCTGCTCCCAAGAACCCAAGGAACAAAGCTCCTATTCCCACTGCTCTT
TTTTCTCTCTGCACCACTCTTCTCTTTGCCTTGGTGGGTGCTACTCCTAATGGTTCAATTTTTACTACTT
TATATTTATATAATTCACTTCTCCAATTGTCCCTCATATCTCCTCCTTATGGTGTTTTACTAAACTTTTC
CATGTTCTAATCCTCATCCTGTCTACTTGCCACACAATCATCACCTGCCATCTGTTTTCCATAATCCCTA
ATGATCTTTGCTTTTCTTCTTGGCACTACTTTTATGTCACTATTATCTTGTATTACTACTGCCCCTTCAC
CTTTCCAGAGGAGCTTTGCTGGTCCTTTCCAAAGTGGATTTCTGCTGTCCCTGTAATAAACCCGAAAATT
TTGAATTTTTGTAATTTGTTTTTGTAATTCTTTAGTTTGTATGTCTGTTGCTATTATGTCTACTATTCTT
TCCCCTGCACTGTACCCCCCAATCCCCCCTTTTCTTTTAAAATTGTGGATGAATACTGCCATTTGTACTG
CTGTCTTAAGATGTTCAGCCTGATCTCTTACCTGTCCTATAATTTTCTTTAATTCTTTATTCATAGATTC
TACTACTCCTTGACTTTGGGGATTGTAGGGAATTTCCAGGTCTGAAGATCCTGCTGCTTGCTGTGCTTTT
TTCTTACTTTTGTTTTGCTCTTCCTCTATCTTGTCTAAAGCTTCCTTGGTGTCTTTTATCTCTATCCTTT
GATGCACACAATAGAGGGTTGCTACTGTATTATATAATGATCTAAGTTCTTCTGATCCTGTCTGAAGGGA
TGGTTGTAGCTGTCCCAGTATTTGTCTACAGCCTTCTGATGTTTCTAACAGGCCAGTATTAACTGCGAAT
CGTTCTAGCTCCCTGCTTGCCCATACTATATGTTTTAATTTATATTTTTTCTTTCCCCCTGGCCTTAACC
GAATTTTTTCCCATCGCGATCTAATTCTCCCCCGCTTAATACTGACGCTCTCGCACCCATCTCTCTCCTT
CTAGCCTCCGCTAGTCAAAATTTTTGGCGTACTCACCAGTCGCCGCCCCTCGCCTCTTGCCGTGCGCGCT
TCAGCAAGCCGAGTCCTGCGTCGAGAGAGCTCCTCTGGTTTCCCTTTCGCTTTCAAGTCCCTGTTCGGGC
GCCACTGCTAGAGATTTTCCACACTGACTAAAAGGGTCTGAGGGATCTCTAGTTACCAGAGTCACACAAC
AGACGGGCACACACTACTTGAAGCACTCAAGGCAAGCTTTATTGAGGCTTAAGCAGTGGGTTCCCTAGTT
AGCCAGAGAGCTCCCAGGCTCAGATCTGGTCTAACCAGAGAGACCCAGTACAGGCAAAAAGCAGCTGCTT
ATATGCAGGATCTGAGGGCTCGCCACTCCCCAGTCCCGCCCAGGCCACGCCTCCCATGGTAATAGCGATG
ACTAATACGTAGATGTACTGCCAAGTAGGAAAGTCCCATAAGGTCATGTACTGGGCATAATGCCAGGCGG
GCCATTTACCGTCATTGACGTCAATAGGGGGCGTACTTGGCATATGATACACTTGATGTACTGCCAAGTG
GGCAGTTTACCGTAAATACTCCACCCATTGACGTCAATGGAAAGTCCCTATTGGCGTTACTATGGGAACA
TACGTCATTATTGACGTCAATGGGCGGGGGTCGTTGGGCGGTCAGCCAGGCGGGCCATTTACCGTAAGTT
ATGTAACGCGGAACTCCATATATGGGCTATGAACTAATGACCCCGTAATTGATTACTATTAATAACTAGT
CAATAATCAATGTCGACCCAGGTGGCACTTTTCGGGGAAATGTGCGCGGAACCCCTATTTGTTTATTTTT
CTAAATACATTCAAATATGTATCCGCTCATGAGACAATAACCCTGATAAATGCTTCAATAATATTGAAAA
AGGAAGAGTATGAGTATTCAACATTTCCGTGTCGCCCTTATTCCCTTTTTTGCGGCATTTTGCCTTCCTG
TTTTTGCTCACCCAGAAACGCTGGTGAAAGTAAAAGATGCTGAAGATCAGTTGGGTGCACGAGTGGGTTA
CATCGAACTGGATCTCAACAGCGGTAAGATCCTTGAGAGTTTTCGCCCCGAAGAACGTTTTCCAATGATG
AGCACTTTTAAAGTTCTGCTATGTGGCGCGGTATTATCCCGTATTGACGCCGGGCAAGAGCAACTCGGTC
GCCGCATACACTATTCTCAGAATGACTTGGTTGAGTACTCACCAGTCACAGAAAAGCATCTTACGGATGG
CATGACAGTAAGAGAATTATGCAGTGCTGCCATAACCATGAGTGATAACACTGCGGCCAACTTACTTCTG
ACAACGATCGGAGGACCGAAGGAGCTAACCGCTTTTTTGCACAACATGGGGGATCATGTAACTCGCCTTG
ATCGTTGGGAACCGGAGCTGAATGAAGCCATACCAAACGACGAGCGTGACACCACGATGCCTGTAGCAAT
GGCAACAACGTTGCGCAAACTATTAACTGGCGAACTACTTACTCTAGCTTCCCGGCAACAATTAATAGAC
TGGATGGAGGCGGATAAAGTTGCAGGACCACTTCTGCGCTCGGCCCTTCCGGCTGGCTGGTTTATTGCTG
ATAAATCTGGAGCCGGTGAGCGTGGGTCTCGCGGTATCATTGCAGCACTGGGGCCAGATGGTAAGCCCTC
CCGTATCGTAGTTATCTACACGACGGGGAGTCAGGCAACTATGGATGAACGAAATAGACAGATCGCTGAG
ATAGGTGCCTCACTGATTAAGCATTGGTAACTGTCAGACCAAGTTTACTCATATATACTTTAGATTGATT
TAAAACTTCATTTTTAATTTAAAAGGATCTAGGTGAAGATCCTTTTTGATAATCTCATGACCAAAATCCC
TTAACGTGAGTTTTCGTTCCACTGAGCGTCAGACCCCGTAGAAAAGATCAAAGGATCTTC
Features (pLannotate 1.2.2; 29 found; start..end, strand, type, name):
      1..589     +  rep_origin     ori: high-copy-number ColE1/pMB1/pBR322/pUC origin of replication
    772..826     +  CDS            lacI (fragment): lac repressor; lacI; The lac repressor binds to the lac operator to inhibit transcription in E. coli. This inhibition can be relieved by adding lactose or isopropyl-β-D-thiogalactopyranoside (IPTG).
    828..962     -  polyA_signal   SV40 poly(A) signal: SV40 polyadenylation signal
    982..1117    -  rep_origin     SV40 ori: SV40 origin of replication
   1141..1163    -  promoter       SV40 promoter (fragment): SV40 enhancer and early promoter
   1170..1209    +  CDS            lacI (fragment): lac repressor; lacI; The lac repressor binds to the lac operator to inhibit transcription in E. coli. This inhibition can be relieved by adding lactose or isopropyl-β-D-thiogalactopyranoside (IPTG).
   1222..1243    +  protein_bind   CAP binding site: CAP binding activates transcription in the presence of cAMP. E. coli catabolite activator protein
   1258..1288    +  promoter       lac promoter: promoter for the E. coli lac operon
   1296..1312    +  protein_bind   lac operator: The lac repressor binds to the lac operator to inhibit transcription in E. coli. This inhibition can be relieved by adding lactose or isopropyl-β-D-thiogalactopyranoside (IPTG). lac repressor encoded by lacI
   1697..1752    -  polyA_signal   β-globin poly(A) signal: rabbit β-globin polyadenylation signal (Gil and Proudfoot, 1987)
   1838..1973    -  LTR            3' LTR (ΔU3) (fragment): self-inactivating 3' long terminal repeat (LTR) from HIV-1
   1975..1994    -  misc_feature   cPPT/CTS (fragment): central polypurine tract and central termination sequence of HIV-1
   2069..3037    -  CDS            SPATA31A1 (fragment): S31A1_HUMAN - Also known as C9orf36 From Homo sapiens (Human).
   3071..3787    -  CDS            mEGFP: mEGFP is a basic (constitutively fluorescent) green fluorescent protein published in 2002, derived from Aequorea victoria. It has moderate acid sensitivity.
   3801..3838    -  misc_feature   MCS (fragment): multiple cloning site
   3837..3853    -  promoter       tight TRE promoter (fragment): Tet-responsive promoter PTight, consisting of seven tet operator sequences followed by the minimal CMV promoter
   3869..4072    -  promoter       CMV promoter: human cytomegalovirus (CMV) immediate early promoter
   4073..4376    -  enhancer       CMV enhancer: human cytomegalovirus immediate early enhancer
   4444..4460    -  misc_feature   MCS (fragment): multiple cloning site
   4460..4485    -  CDS            Rev (fragment): human immunodeficiency virus 1 (HIV-1) Rev protein; rev; enhances nuclear export of unspliced and incompletely spliced viral mRNAs
   4862..5095    -  misc_feature   RRE: The Rev response element (RRE) of HIV-1 allows for Rev-dependent mRNA export from the nucleus to the cytoplasm.
   5229..5312    -  CDS            vif (fragment): VIF_HV1BR - Experimental evidence at protein level: Swiss-Prot protein existence level 1. Counteracts the innate antiviral activity of host APOBEC3F and APOBEC3G. Forms a complex with host APOBEC3F and APOBEC3G thus preventing the entry of these lethally hypermutating enzymes into progeny virions. Recruits an active E3 ubiquitin ligase complex composed of elongin BC, CUL5, and RBX2 to induce polyubiquitination of APOBEC3G and APOBEC3F. In turn, they are directed to the 26S proteasome for degradation. Vif interaction with APOBEC3G also blocks its cytidine deaminase activity in a proteasome-inde
   5455..5572    -  misc_feature   cPPT/CTS: central polypurine tract and central termination sequence of HIV-1
   5721..6080    -  CDS            HIV-1 gag (fragment): gag protein from human immunodeficiency virus 1; gag
   6064..6189    -  misc_feature   HIV-1 Ψ: packaging signal of human immunodeficiency virus type 1
   6236..6493    -  LTR            5' LTR (truncated): truncated 5' long terminal repeat (LTR) from HIV-1
   6495..6874    -  enhancer       CMV enhancer: human cytomegalovirus immediate early enhancer
   6905..7009    +  promoter       AmpR promoter: bla
   7010..7870    +  CDS            AmpR: β-lactamase; bla; confers resistance to ampicillin, carbenicillin, and related antibiotics
