[The description below was written by a language model from this plasmid's Addgene catalogue record and pLannotate feature annotations shown in this document.]
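Description:
CL20_mEGFP_Vidr_024 is an 8,040 nt mammalian expression plasmid built on the CL20 backbone. The feature table shows CL20 to be an HIV-1-derived, self-inactivating lentiviral transfer vector, although the catalogue lists it only as "Mammalian Expression". It is maintained in E. coli through a high-copy ColE1/pUC-type origin and selected with ampicillin via the β-lactamase (AmpR) gene. The recorded growth strain is a recombination-deficient one of the kind commonly used for LTR-containing plasmids. Backbone remnants include an SV40 origin and poly(A) signal, lac promoter/operator elements and small lacI fragments.

The lentiviral cassette lies on the reverse strand. It begins with a CMV enhancer joined to a truncated 5' LTR, an arrangement that generally allows Tat-independent production of the genomic RNA. This is followed by the Ψ packaging signal with a partial gag sequence, the cPPT/CTS, the Rev response element for Rev-dependent nuclear export, and a ΔU3 3' LTR fragment backed by a rabbit β-globin poly(A) signal.

Between these elements, an internal CMV enhancer/promoter drives a fusion of monomeric EGFP at the N terminus to Vidr_024. Vidr_024 is an unmutated intrinsically disordered region from the human protein S31A1 (SPATA31A1), which the depositor notes as residues 843–1162. The annotated SPATA31A1 fragment of about 970 nt is consistent with this span. No mammalian selection marker is annotated.

The plasmid is intended to express the fluorescently tagged IDR in mammalian cells, by transfection or potentially by lentiviral transduction. This lets its localisation and behaviour be imaged, and the associated publication concerns protein condensate formation and its links to RNA biology.
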