Addgene plasmid #244791: CL20_mEGFP_Vidr_024
Purpose: Express mEGFP-tagged intrinsically disordered protein (IDR), Vidr_024, derived from human protein S31A1
Depositing lab: Richard Kriwacki. Depositing organization: St. Jude Children's Research Hospital. Publication: Proteome-wide computational analyses reveal links between protein condensate formation and RNA biology. Maiti S, Tripathi S, Baggett DW, Phillips AH, Park CG, Wang J, Wahiduzzaman, Freyaldenhoven WT, Kinger S, Pioso BJ, Bollinger JC, Somjee R, Lang B, Babu MM, Kriwacki RW. Sci Adv. 2025 Dec 5;11(49):eady1420. doi: 10.1126/sciadv.ady1420. Epub 2025 Dec 3. PubMed 41337585.
Backbone
  Vector backbone: CL20
  Vector type: Mammalian Expression
Growth in bacteria
  Bacterial resistance: Ampicillin, 100 μg/mL
  Growth temperature: 37°C
  Growth strain: NEB Stable
  Copy number: High Copy
Gene/Insert
  Gene/Insert name: Vidr_024
  Species: H. sapiens (human)
  Mutation: Unmutated
  Tag / fusion protein: monomeric EGFP (N terminal on insert)
  Cloning method: Restriction Enzyme; 5′ cloning site Unknown (unknown if destroyed)
Terms and licenses: Academic/Nonprofit Terms; Industry Terms: Not Available to Industry
Depositor comments: S31A1_843_1162
How to cite: CL20_mEGFP_Vidr_024 was a gift from Richard Kriwacki (Addgene plasmid # 244791 ; http://n2t.net/addgene:244791 ; RRID:Addgene_244791)
